Addgene plasmid #10837: pLNCX Myr His p110 KD
Depositing lab: Thomas Roberts. Depositing organization: Dana-Farber Cancer Institute. Publication: Constitutive cellular expression of PI 3-kinase is distinct from transient expression. Auger KR, Wang J, Narsimhan RP, Holcombe T, Roberts TM. Biochem Biophys Res Commun. 2000 Jun 16. 272(3):822-9. 10.1006/bbrc.2000.2806 PubMed 10860837.
Backbone
  Vector backbone: pLNCX
  Backbone manufacturer: BD Biosciences
  Backbone size w/o insert (bp): 6620
  Vector type: Mammalian Expression, Retroviral
  Selectable markers: Neomycin (select with G418)
Growth in bacteria
  Bacterial resistance: Ampicillin, 100 μg/mL
  Growth temperature: 37°C
  Growth strain: DH5alpha
  Copy number: High Copy
Gene/Insert
  Gene/Insert name: p110 KD (alt names: PI3 Kinase; PI3K; PIK3CA)
  Species: B. taurus (bovine)
  Mutation: D915S. Kinase Dead.
  GenBank ID: NM_174574
  Entrez Gene: PIK3CA
  Tag / fusion protein: Myr (N terminal on insert); 6xHis (C terminal on insert)
  Cloning method: Restriction Enzyme; 5′ cloning site HindIII (not destroyed); 3′ cloning site HindIII (destroyed during cloning)
  Sequencing primers: 5′ CMV-F
Terms and licenses: Academic/Nonprofit Terms; Industry Terms: Not Available to Industry
Depositor comments: A pair of overlapping oligomers were synthesized based on the c-src myristoylation signal peptide sequence. A Kozak sequence was engineered at the 5 of the c-src myristoylation signal sequence (MetGly-Ser-Ser-Lys-Ser-Lys-Pro-Lys-Asp-Pro-Ser-Gln-Arg-Arg-ArgArg-Ile-Arg-Thr). The fragment was ligated to the 5 end of bovine p110 sequence and cloned into a retroviral expression vector (pLNCX) by a three piece ligation reaction. A 6 histidine tag was incorporated on the 3 end of p110 by PCR. The kinase dead mutant has an additional BamHI site at D915S.
How to cite: pLNCX Myr His p110 KD was a gift from Thomas Roberts (Addgene plasmid # 10837 ; http://n2t.net/addgene:10837 ; RRID:Addgene_10837)
