[The description below was written by a language model from this plasmid's Addgene catalogue record.]
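Description:
pLNCX Myr His p110 KD is a retroviral mammalian expression plasmid built on the pLNCX backbone (about 6.6 kb without insert). It is maintained in E. coli as a high-copy plasmid under ampicillin selection. In the standard pLNCX layout, the retroviral long terminal repeats and packaging signal flank a neomycin resistance gene expressed from the 5′ LTR, followed by an internal CMV promoter that drives the cloned insert. The listed CMV forward sequencing primer is consistent with this arrangement. No feature table is provided, so these backbone details rest on general knowledge of the vector rather than on annotated coordinates. Transduced or transfected mammalian cells are selected with G418.

The insert encodes bovine p110 (PIK3CA), the catalytic subunit of PI 3-kinase, carrying a D915S substitution that renders it kinase dead. According to the depositor, the mutation also introduces an additional BamHI site, which provides a diagnostic marker for the mutant. A Kozak sequence and the c-src myristoylation signal peptide, assembled from overlapping oligonucleotides, were fused to the 5′ end of the coding sequence, and a 6xHis tag was added to the 3′ end by PCR. The cassette was placed in the HindIII site of the vector by a three-piece ligation, with only the 5′ HindIII site retained. Myristoylation generally targets a protein to membranes, and the His tag allows detection or affinity purification. The construct is suited to generating stable cell lines by retroviral delivery. It most plausibly serves as a catalytically inactive control for a membrane-targeted p110, in line with the associated study comparing constitutive and transient PI 3-kinase expression.
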