>Addgene plasmid #10837 | pLNCX Myr His p110 KD | addgene partial sequence | sequence record 17826 | 10837 with CMV-Forward
CGTCAGATCGCCTGGAGACGCCATCCACGCTGTTTTGACCTCCATAGAAGACACCGGGACCGATCCAGCC
TCCGCGGCCCCAAGCTTACCATGGGGGTCTTCAAAATCTAAACCAAAGGACCCCAGCCAGCGCCGGCGCA
GGATCCGAACAATGCCTCCAAGACCATCATCAGGTGAACTGTGGGGCATCCACTTGATGCCCCCAAGAAT
CCTAGTAGAATGTTTACTACCAAATGGGATGATAGTGACTTTAGAATGCCTCCGTGAGGCTACGTTAATA
ACGATAAAGCATGAACTATTTAAAGAAGCAAGAAAATACCCTCTCCATCAACTTCTTCAAGATGAATCTT
CTTACATTATCGTAAGTGTTACCCAGGAAGCAGAAAGGGAAGAATTTTTTGATGAAACTAGACGACTTTG
TGACCTTCAGCTTGTGCAACCCTTTTTAAAAGTAATTGAACCAGTAGGCAACCGTGAAGAAGACATCCTC
GATCAATAAATTGGTTTTGCT
